Addgene plasmid #139366: Scarlet I-FRET 10-Venus
Purpose: FRET Standard
Depositing lab: Richard Day. Depositing organization: Indiana University School of Medicine, Indianapolis. Publication: Direct visualization by FRET-FLIM of a putative mechanosome complex involving Src, Pyk2 and MBD2 in living MLO-Y4 cells. Day RN, Day KH, Pavalko FM. PLoS One. 2021 Dec 23;16(12):e0261660. doi: 10.1371/journal.pone.0261660. eCollection 2021. PubMed 34941939.
Backbone
  Vector backbone: Clontech C1 or N1
  Vector type: Mammalian Expression
  Selectable markers: Neomycin (select with G418)
Growth in bacteria
  Bacterial resistance: Kanamycin, 50 μg/mL
  Growth temperature: 37°C
  Growth strain: DH5alpha
  Copy number: High Copy
Gene/Insert
  Gene/Insert name: Scarlet 10AA Venus
  Species: Synthetic
  Cloning method: Restriction Enzyme; 5′ cloning site BamH1 (unknown if destroyed); 3′ cloning site Mfe1 (unknown if destroyed)
  Sequencing primers: 5′ CMV forward; 3′ CTC TAC AAA TGT GGT ATG G
Terms and licenses: Academic/Nonprofit Terms; Industry Terms: Not Available to Industry
Depositor comments: pmScarlet-I-C1 #85044 was used in this construct.
How to cite: Scarlet I-FRET 10-Venus was a gift from Richard Day (Addgene plasmid # 139366 ; http://n2t.net/addgene:139366 ; RRID:Addgene_139366)
