[The description below was written by a language model from this plasmid's Addgene catalogue record and pLannotate feature annotations shown in this document.]
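Description:
Scarlet I-FRET 10-Venus is a mammalian expression plasmid of about 5.4 kb, built on a Clontech C1/N1-type backbone and derived from pmScarlet-I-C1. It encodes a synthetic tandem fusion of two fluorescent proteins for use as a FRET standard. The human CMV immediate-early enhancer and promoter drive a single open reading frame in which the red monomer mScarlet-I sits at the N-terminus. It is joined through a short linker, named as 10 amino acids in the record, to mVenus, the yellow Venus variant carrying the monomerizing A206K mutation. An SV40 polyadenylation signal terminates the transcript. The small SV40 large T antigen fragment annotated just upstream of that signal appears to be part of the SV40-derived 3′ region rather than a functional coding element.

In this pairing Venus would act as the energy donor and mScarlet-I as the acceptor. Because the two fluorophores are held at a fixed 1:1 stoichiometry and close spacing, the fusion should give a reproducible energy-transfer signal. This makes it suitable as a positive control or calibration reference for intensity-based FRET or FRET-FLIM measurements in living cells, the setting of the associated publication.

The plasmid is propagated in E. coli from a high-copy pUC-type origin, and an f1 origin is also present. A single NeoR/KanR (aph(3')-II) gene provides both selections. It is expressed from a bacterial bla promoter for kanamycin resistance and from the SV40 early promoter, with an HSV TK poly(A) signal, for G418 selection of transfected mammalian cells. The depositor and repository-sequenced records have the same length and the same features in the same order, differing only by a 13-nucleotide offset in numbering.
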