Features (pLannotate 1.2.2; 14 found; start..end, strand, type, name):
     61..364     +  enhancer       CMV enhancer: human cytomegalovirus immediate early enhancer
    365..568     +  promoter       CMV promoter: human cytomegalovirus (CMV) immediate early promoter
    613..1308    +  CDS            mScarlet-I: mScarlet-I is a basic (constitutively fluorescent) red fluorescent protein published in 2016, derived from synthetic construct. It is reported to be a rapidly-maturing monomer with moderate acid sensitivity.
   1345..2064    +  CDS            mVenus: Venus YFP with monomerizing A206K mutation (Nagai et al., 2002; Kremers et al., 2006) mammalian codon-optimized
   2081..2164    +  CDS            large T antigen (fragment): large T antigen from SV40 (simian virus 40)
   2187..2308    +  polyA_signal   SV40 poly(A) signal: SV40 polyadenylation signal
   2342..2770    -  rep_origin     f1 ori (sequence partly withheld): f1 bacteriophage origin of replication; arrow indicates direction of (+) strand synthesis
   2797..2901    +  promoter       AmpR promoter: bla
   2903..3260    +  promoter       SV40 promoter: SV40 enhancer and early promoter
   3295..4089    +  CDS            NeoR/KanR: aminoglycoside phosphotransferase from Tn5; aph(3')-II (or nptII); confers resistance to neomycin, kanamycin, and G418 (Geneticin®)
   4110..4262    +  CDS            ble (fragment): BLE_KLEPN - Experimental evidence at protein level: Swiss-Prot protein existence level 1. Binding protein with a strong affinity to the bleomycin family of antibiotics. Binds to CL990; an antimitotic-antibiotic compound. From Klebsiella pneumoniae.
   4321..4368    +  polyA_signal   HSV TK poly(A) signal: herpes simplex virus thymidine kinase polyadenylation signal (Cole and Stacy, 1985)
   4459..4475    -  polyA_signal   bGH poly(A) signal (fragment): bovine growth hormone polyadenylation signal
   4697..5285    +  rep_origin     ori: high-copy-number ColE1/pMB1/pBR322/pUC origin of replication
>Addgene plasmid #139366 | Scarlet I-FRET 10-Venus | depositor full sequence | sequence record 269643 | mScarlet I start 613, 10AA Linker 1309_1344, mVenus Start 1345, stop 2062.
TAGTTATTAATAGTAATCAATTACGGGGTCATTAGTTCATAGCCCATATATGGAGTTCCGCGTTACATAA
CTTACGGTAAATGGCCCGCCTGGCTGACCGCCCAACGACCCCCGCCCATTGACGTCAATAATGACGTATG
TTCCCATAGTAACGCCAATAGGGACTTTCCATTGACGTCAATGGGTGGAGTATTTACGGTAAACTGCCCA
CTTGGCAGTACATCAAGTGTATCATATGCCAAGTACGCCCCCTATTGACGTCAATGACGGTAAATGGCCC
GCCTGGCATTATGCCCAGTACATGACCTTATGGGACTTTCCTACTTGGCAGTACATCTACGTATTAGTCA
TCGCTATTACCATGGTGATGCGGTTTTGGCAGTACATCAATGGGCGTGGATAGCGGTTTGACTCACGGGG
ATTTCCAAGTCTCCACCCCATTGACGTCAATGGGAGTTTGTTTTGGCACCAAAATCAACGGGACTTTCCA
AAATGTCGTAACAACTCCGCCCCATTGACGCAAATGGGCGGTAGGCGTGTACGGTGGGAGGTCTATATAA
GCAGAGCTGGTTTAGTGAACCGTCAGATCCGCTAGCGCTACCGGTCGCCACCATGGTGAGCAAGGGCGAG
GCAGTGATCAAGGAGTTCATGCGGTTCAAGGTGCACATGGAGGGCTCCATGAACGGCCACGAGTTCGAGA
TCGAGGGCGAGGGCGAGGGCCGCCCCTACGAGGGCACCCAGACCGCCAAGCTGAAGGTGACCAAGGGTGG
CCCCCTGCCCTTCTCCTGGGACATCCTGTCCCCTCAGTTCATGTACGGCTCCAGGGCCTTCATCAAGCAC
CCCGCCGACATCCCCGACTACTATAAGCAGTCCTTCCCCGAGGGCTTCAAGTGGGAGCGCGTGATGAACT
TCGAGGACGGCGGCGCCGTGACCGTGACCCAGGACACCTCCCTGGAGGACGGCACCCTGATCTACAAGGT
GAAGCTCCGCGGCACCAACTTCCCTCCTGACGGCCCCGTAATGCAGAAGAAGACAATGGGCTGGGAAGCA
TCCACCGAGCGGTTGTACCCCGAGGACGGCGTGCTGAAGGGCGACATTAAGATGGCCCTGCGCCTGAAGG
ACGGCGGCCGCTACCTGGCGGACTTCAAGACCACCTACAAGGCCAAGAAGCCCGTGCAGATGCCCGGCGC
CTACAACGTCGACCGCAAGTTGGACATCACCTCCCACAACGAGGACTACACCGTGGTGGAACAGTACGAA
CGCTCCGAGGGCCGCCACTCCACCGGCGGCATGGACGAGCTGTACAAGTCCGGACTCAGATCTTCGGATC
CACCGGTCGCCACCATGGTGAGCAAGGGCGAGGAGCTGTTCACCGGGGTGGTGCCCATCCTGGTCGAGCT
GGACGGCGACGTAAACGGCCACAAGTTCAGCGTGTCCGGCGAGGGCGAGGGCGATGCCACCTACGGCAAG
CTGACCCTGAAGCTGATCTGCACCACCGGCAAGCTGCCCGTGCCCTGGCCCACCCTCGTGACCACCCTGG
GCTACGGCCTGCAGTGCTTCGCCCGCTACCCCGACCACATGAAGCAGCACGACTTCTTCAAGTCCGCCAT
GCCCGAAGGCTACGTCCAGGAGCGCACCATCTTCTTCAAGGACGACGGCAACTACAAGACCCGCGCCGAG
GTGAAGTTCGAGGGCGACACCCTGGTGAACCGCATCGAGCTGAAGGGCATCGACTTCAAGGAGGACGGCA
ACATCCTGGGGCACAAGCTGGAGTACAACTACAACAGCCACAACGTCTATATCACCGCCGACAAGCAGAA
GAACGGCATCAAGGCCAACTTCAAGATCCGCCACAACATCGAGGACGGCGGCGTGCAGCTCGCCGACCAC
TACCAGCAGAACACCCCCATCGGCGACGGCCCCGTGCTGCTGCCCGACAACCACTACCTGAGCTACCAGT
CCAAGCTGAGCAAAGACCCCAACGAGAAGCGCGATCACATGGTCCTGCTGGAGTTCGTGACCGCCGCCGG
GATCACTCTCGGCATGGACGAGCTGTACAAGTAAAGCGGCCGCGACTCTAGATCATAATCAGCCATACCA
CATTTGTAGAGGTTTTACTTGCTTTAAAAAACCTCCCACACCTCCCCCTGAACCTGAAACATAAAATGAA
TGCAATTGTTGTTGTTAACTTGTTTATTGCAGCTTATAATGGTTACAAATAAAGCAATAGCATCACAAAT
TTCACAAATAAAGCATTTTTTTCACTGCATTCTAGTTGTGGTTTGTCCAAACTCATCAATGTATCTTAAC
GCGTAAATTGTAAGCGTTAATATTTTGTTAAAATTCGCGTTAAATTTTTGTTAAATCAGCTCATTTTTTA
ACCAATAGGCCGAAATCGGCAAAATCCCTTATAAATCAAAAGAATAGACCGAGATAGGGT
[37 nt withheld, positions 2441-2477]
AAAGAACGTGGACTCCAACGTCAAAGG
[49 nt withheld, positions 2505-2553]
T
[91 nt withheld, positions 2555-2645]
G
[124 nt withheld, positions 2647-2770]
CAGGTGGCACTTTTCGGGGAAATGTGCGCGGAACCCCTATTTGTTTATTTTTCTAAATACATTCAAATAT
GTATCCGCTCATGAGACAATAACCCTGATAAATGCTTCAATAATATTGAAAAAGGAAGAGTCCTGAGGCG
GAAAGAACCAGCTGTGGAATGTGTGTCAGTTAGGGTGTGGAAAGTCCCCAGGCTCCCCAGCAGGCAGAAG
TATGCAAAGCATGCATCTCAATTAGTCAGCAACCAGGTGTGGAAAGTCCCCAGGCTCCCCAGCAGGCAGA
AGTATGCAAAGCATGCATCTCAATTAGTCAGCAACCATAGTCCCGCCCCTAACTCCGCCCATCCCGCCCC
TAACTCCGCCCAGTTCCGCCCATTCTCCGCCCCATGGCTGACTAATTTTTTTTATTTATGCAGAGGCCGA
GGCCGCCTCGGCCTCTGAGCTATTCCAGAAGTAGTGAGGAGGCTTTTTTGGAGGCCTAGGCTTTTGCAAA
GATCGATCAAGAGACAGGATGAGGATCGTTTCGCATGATTGAACAAGATGGATTGCACGCAGGTTCTCCG
GCCGCTTGGGTGGAGAGGCTATTCGGCTATGACTGGGCACAACAGACAATCGGCTGCTCTGATGCCGCCG
TGTTCCGGCTGTCAGCGCAGGGGCGCCCGGTTCTTTTTGTCAAGACCGACCTGTCCGGTGCCCTGAATGA
ACTGCAAGACGAGGCAGCGCGGCTATCGTGGCTGGCCACGACGGGCGTTCCTTGCGCAGCTGTGCTCGAC
GTTGTCACTGAAGCGGGAAGGGACTGGCTGCTATTGGGCGAAGTGCCGGGGCAGGATCTCCTGTCATCTC
ACCTTGCTCCTGCCGAGAAAGTATCCATCATGGCTGATGCAATGCGGCGGCTGCATACGCTTGATCCGGC
TACCTGCCCATTCGACCACCAAGCGAAACATCGCATCGAGCGAGCACGTACTCGGATGGAAGCCGGTCTT
GTCGATCAGGATGATCTGGACGAAGAGCATCAGGGGCTCGCGCCAGCCGAACTGTTCGCCAGGCTCAAGG
CGAGCATGCCCGACGGCGAGGATCTCGTCGTGACCCATGGCGATGCCTGCTTGCCGAATATCATGGTGGA
AAATGGCCGCTTTTCTGGATTCATCGACTGTGGCCGGCTGGGTGTGGCGGACCGCTATCAGGACATAGCG
TTGGCTACCCGTGATATTGCTGAAGAGCTTGGCGGCGAATGGGCTGACCGCTTCCTCGTGCTTTACGGTA
TCGCCGCTCCCGATTCGCAGCGCATCGCCTTCTATCGCCTTCTTGACGAGTTCTTCTGAGCGGGACTCTG
GGGTTCGAAATGACCGACCAAGCGACGCCCAACCTGCCATCACGAGATTTCGATTCCACCGCCGCCTTCT
ATGAAAGGTTGGGCTTCGGAATCGTTTTCCGGGACGCCGGCTGGATGATCCTCCAGCGCGGGGATCTCAT
GCTGGAGTTCTTCGCCCACCCTAGGGGGAGGCTAACTGAAACACGGAAGGAGACAATACCGGAAGGAACC
CGCGCTATGACGGCAATAAAAAGACAGAATAAAACGCACGGTGTTGGGTCGTTTGTTCATAAACGCGGGG
TTCGGTCCCAGGGCTGGCACTCTGTCGATACCCCACCGAGACCCCATTGGGGCCAATACGCCCGCGTTTC
TTCCTTTTCCCCACCCCACCCCCCAAGTTCGGGTGAAGGCCCAGGGCTCGCAGCCAACGTCGGGGCGGCA
GGCCCTGCCATAGCCTCAGGTTACTCATATATACTTTAGATTGATTTAAAACTTCATTTTTAATTTAAAA
GGATCTAGGTGAAGATCCTTTTTGATAATCTCATGACCAAAATCCCTTAACGTGAGTTTTCGTTCCACTG
AGCGTCAGACCCCGTAGAAAAGATCAAAGGATCTTCTTGAGATCCTTTTTTTCTGCGCGTAATCTGCTGC
TTGCAAACAAAAAAACCACCGCTACCAGCGGTGGTTTGTTTGCCGGATCAAGAGCTACCAACTCTTTTTC
CGAAGGTAACTGGCTTCAGCAGAGCGCAGATACCAAATACTGTCCTTCTAGTGTAGCCGTAGTTAGGCCA
CCACTTCAAGAACTCTGTAGCACCGCCTACATACCTCGCTCTGCTAATCCTGTTACCAGTGGCTGCTGCC
AGTGGCGATAAGTCGTGTCTTACCGGGTTGGACTCAAGACGATAGTTACCGGATAAGGCGCAGCGGTCGG
GCTGAACGGGGGGTTCGTGCACACAGCCCAGCTTGGAGCGAACGACCTACACCGAACTGAGATACCTACA
GCGTGAGCTATGAGAAAGCGCCACGCTTCCCGAAGGGAGAAAGGCGGACAGGTATCCGGTAAGCGGCAGG
GTCGGAACAGGAGAGCGCACGAGGGAGCTTCCAGGGGGAAACGCCTGGTATCTTTATAGTCCTGTCGGGT
TTCGCCACCTCTGACTTGAGCGTCGATTTTTGTGATGCTCGTCAGGGGGGCGGAGCCTATGGAAAAACGC
CAGCAACGCGGCCTTTTTACGGTTCCTGGCCTTTTGCTGGCCTTTTGCTCACATGTTCTTTCCTGCGTTA
TCCCCTGATTCTGTGGATAACCGTATTACCGCCATGCAT
