Features (pLannotate 1.2.2; 14 found; start..end, strand, type, name):
     74..377     +  enhancer       CMV enhancer: human cytomegalovirus immediate early enhancer
    378..581     +  promoter       CMV promoter: human cytomegalovirus (CMV) immediate early promoter
    626..1321    +  CDS            mScarlet-I: mScarlet-I is a basic (constitutively fluorescent) red fluorescent protein published in 2016, derived from synthetic construct. It is reported to be a rapidly-maturing monomer with moderate acid sensitivity.
   1358..2077    +  CDS            mVenus: Venus YFP with monomerizing A206K mutation (Nagai et al., 2002; Kremers et al., 2006) mammalian codon-optimized
   2094..2177    +  CDS            large T antigen (fragment): large T antigen from SV40 (simian virus 40)
   2200..2321    +  polyA_signal   SV40 poly(A) signal: SV40 polyadenylation signal
   2355..2783    -  rep_origin     f1 ori (sequence partly withheld): f1 bacteriophage origin of replication; arrow indicates direction of (+) strand synthesis
   2810..2914    +  promoter       AmpR promoter: bla
   2916..3273    +  promoter       SV40 promoter: SV40 enhancer and early promoter
   3308..4102    +  CDS            NeoR/KanR: aminoglycoside phosphotransferase from Tn5; aph(3')-II (or nptII); confers resistance to neomycin, kanamycin, and G418 (Geneticin®)
   4123..4275    +  CDS            ble (fragment): BLE_KLEPN - Experimental evidence at protein level: Swiss-Prot protein existence level 1. Binding protein with a strong affinity to the bleomycin family of antibiotics. Binds to CL990; an antimitotic-antibiotic compound. From Klebsiella pneumoniae.
   4334..4381    +  polyA_signal   HSV TK poly(A) signal: herpes simplex virus thymidine kinase polyadenylation signal (Cole and Stacy, 1985)
   4472..4488    -  polyA_signal   bGH poly(A) signal (fragment): bovine growth hormone polyadenylation signal
   4710..5298    +  rep_origin     ori: high-copy-number ColE1/pMB1/pBR322/pUC origin of replication
>Addgene plasmid #139366 | Scarlet I-FRET 10-Venus | addgene full sequence | sequence record 292559 | Addgene NGS Result
TACCGCCATGCATTAGTTATTAATAGTAATCAATTACGGGGTCATTAGTTCATAGCCCATATATGGAGTT
CCGCGTTACATAACTTACGGTAAATGGCCCGCCTGGCTGACCGCCCAACGACCCCCGCCCATTGACGTCA
ATAATGACGTATGTTCCCATAGTAACGCCAATAGGGACTTTCCATTGACGTCAATGGGTGGAGTATTTAC
GGTAAACTGCCCACTTGGCAGTACATCAAGTGTATCATATGCCAAGTACGCCCCCTATTGACGTCAATGA
CGGTAAATGGCCCGCCTGGCATTATGCCCAGTACATGACCTTATGGGACTTTCCTACTTGGCAGTACATC
TACGTATTAGTCATCGCTATTACCATGGTGATGCGGTTTTGGCAGTACATCAATGGGCGTGGATAGCGGT
TTGACTCACGGGGATTTCCAAGTCTCCACCCCATTGACGTCAATGGGAGTTTGTTTTGGCACCAAAATCA
ACGGGACTTTCCAAAATGTCGTAACAACTCCGCCCCATTGACGCAAATGGGCGGTAGGCGTGTACGGTGG
GAGGTCTATATAAGCAGAGCTGGTTTAGTGAACCGTCAGATCCGCTAGCGCTACCGGTCGCCACCATGGT
GAGCAAGGGCGAGGCAGTGATCAAGGAGTTCATGCGGTTCAAGGTGCACATGGAGGGCTCCATGAACGGC
CACGAGTTCGAGATCGAGGGCGAGGGCGAGGGCCGCCCCTACGAGGGCACCCAGACCGCCAAGCTGAAGG
TGACCAAGGGTGGCCCCCTGCCCTTCTCCTGGGACATCCTGTCCCCTCAGTTCATGTACGGCTCCAGGGC
CTTCATCAAGCACCCCGCCGACATCCCCGACTACTATAAGCAGTCCTTCCCCGAGGGCTTCAAGTGGGAG
CGCGTGATGAACTTCGAGGACGGCGGCGCCGTGACCGTGACCCAGGACACCTCCCTGGAGGACGGCACCC
TGATCTACAAGGTGAAGCTCCGCGGCACCAACTTCCCTCCTGACGGCCCCGTAATGCAGAAGAAGACAAT
GGGCTGGGAAGCGTCCACCGAGCGGTTGTACCCCGAGGACGGCGTGCTGAAGGGCGACATTAAGATGGCC
CTGCGCCTGAAGGACGGCGGCCGCTACCTGGCGGACTTCAAGACCACCTACAAGGCCAAGAAGCCCGTGC
AGATGCCCGGCGCCTACAACGTCGACCGCAAGTTGGACATCACCTCCCACAACGAGGACTACACCGTGGT
GGAACAGTACGAACGCTCCGAGGGCCGCCACTCCACCGGCGGCATGGACGAGCTGTACAAGTCCGGACTC
AGATCTTCGGATCCACCGGTCGCCACCATGGTGAGCAAGGGCGAGGAGCTGTTCACCGGGGTGGTGCCCA
TCCTGGTCGAGCTGGACGGCGACGTAAACGGCCACAAGTTCAGCGTGTCCGGCGAGGGCGAGGGCGATGC
CACCTACGGCAAGCTGACCCTGAAGCTGATCTGCACCACCGGCAAGCTGCCCGTGCCCTGGCCCACCCTC
GTGACCACCCTGGGCTACGGCCTGCAGTGCTTCGCCCGCTACCCCGACCACATGAAGCAGCACGACTTCT
TCAAGTCCGCCATGCCCGAAGGCTACGTCCAGGAGCGCACCATCTTCTTCAAGGACGACGGCAACTACAA
GACCCGCGCCGAGGTGAAGTTCGAGGGCGACACCCTGGTGAACCGCATCGAGCTGAAGGGCATCGACTTC
AAGGAGGACGGCAACATCCTGGGGCACAAGCTGGAGTACAACTACAACAGCCACAACGTCTATATCACCG
CCGACAAGCAGAAGAACGGCATCAAGGCCAACTTCAAGATCCGCCACAACATCGAGGACGGCGGCGTGCA
GCTCGCCGACCACTACCAGCAGAACACCCCCATCGGCGACGGCCCCGTGCTGCTGCCCGACAACCACTAC
CTGAGCTACCAGTCCAAGCTGAGCAAAGACCCCAACGAGAAGCGCGATCACATGGTCCTGCTGGAGTTCG
TGACCGCCGCCGGGATCACTCTCGGCATGGACGAGCTGTACAAGTAAAGCGGCCGCGACTCTAGATCATA
ATCAGCCATACCACATTTGTAGAGGTTTTACTTGCTTTAAAAAACCTCCCACACCTCCCCCTGAACCTGA
AACATAAAATGAATGCAATTGTTGTTGTTAACTTGTTTATTGCAGCTTATAATGGTTACAAATAAAGCAA
TAGCATCACAAATTTCACAAATAAAGCATTTTTTTCACTGCATTCTAGTTGTGGTTTGTCCAAACTCATC
AATGTATCTTAAGGCGTAAATTGTAAGCGTTAATATTTTGTTAAAATTCGCGTTAAATTTTTGTTAAATC
AGCTCATTTTTTAACCAATAGGCCGAAATCGGCAAAATCCCTTATAAATCAAAAGAATAGACCGAGATAG
GGT
[37 nt withheld, positions 2454-2490]
AAAGAACGTGGACTCCAACGTCAAAGG
[49 nt withheld, positions 2518-2566]
T
[91 nt withheld, positions 2568-2658]
G
[124 nt withheld, positions 2660-2783]
CAGGTGGCACTTTTCGGGGAAATGTGCGCGGAACCCCTATTTGTTTATTTTTCTAAATACATTCAAATAT
GTATCCGCTCATGAGACAATAACCCTGATAAATGCTTCAATAATATTGAAAAAGGAAGAGTCCTGAGGCG
GAAAGAACCAGCTGTGGAATGTGTGTCAGTTAGGGTGTGGAAAGTCCCCAGGCTCCCCAGCAGGCAGAAG
TATGCAAAGCATGCATCTCAATTAGTCAGCAACCAGGTGTGGAAAGTCCCCAGGCTCCCCAGCAGGCAGA
AGTATGCAAAGCATGCATCTCAATTAGTCAGCAACCATAGTCCCGCCCCTAACTCCGCCCATCCCGCCCC
TAACTCCGCCCAGTTCCGCCCATTCTCCGCCCCATGGCTGACTAATTTTTTTTATTTATGCAGAGGCCGA
GGCCGCCTCGGCCTCTGAGCTATTCCAGAAGTAGTGAGGAGGCTTTTTTGGAGGCCTAGGCTTTTGCAAA
GATCGATCAAGAGACAGGATGAGGATCGTTTCGCATGATTGAACAAGATGGATTGCACGCAGGTTCTCCG
GCCGCTTGGGTGGAGAGGCTATTCGGCTATGACTGGGCACAACAGACAATCGGCTGCTCTGATGCCGCCG
TGTTCCGGCTGTCAGCGCAGGGGCGCCCGGTTCTTTTTGTCAAGACCGACCTGTCCGGTGCCCTGAATGA
ACTGCAAGACGAGGCAGCGCGGCTATCGTGGCTGGCCACGACGGGCGTTCCTTGCGCAGCTGTGCTCGAC
GTTGTCACTGAAGCGGGAAGGGACTGGCTGCTATTGGGCGAAGTGCCGGGGCAGGATCTCCTGTCATCTC
ACCTTGCTCCTGCCGAGAAAGTATCCATCATGGCTGATGCAATGCGGCGGCTGCATACGCTTGATCCGGC
TACCTGCCCATTCGACCACCAAGCGAAACATCGCATCGAGCGAGCACGTACTCGGATGGAAGCCGGTCTT
GTCGATCAGGATGATCTGGACGAAGAGCATCAGGGGCTCGCGCCAGCCGAACTGTTCGCCAGGCTCAAGG
CGAGCATGCCCGACGGCGAGGATCTCGTCGTGACCCATGGCGATGCCTGCTTGCCGAATATCATGGTGGA
AAATGGCCGCTTTTCTGGATTCATCGACTGTGGCCGGCTGGGTGTGGCGGACCGCTATCAGGACATAGCG
TTGGCTACCCGTGATATTGCTGAAGAGCTTGGCGGCGAATGGGCTGACCGCTTCCTCGTGCTTTACGGTA
TCGCCGCTCCCGATTCGCAGCGCATCGCCTTCTATCGCCTTCTTGACGAGTTCTTCTGAGCGGGACTCTG
GGGTTCGAAATGACCGACCAAGCGACGCCCAACCTGCCATCACGAGATTTCGATTCCACCGCCGCCTTCT
ATGAAAGGTTGGGCTTCGGAATCGTTTTCCGGGACGCCGGCTGGATGATCCTCCAGCGCGGGGATCTCAT
GCTGGAGTTCTTCGCCCACCCTAGGGGGAGGCTAACTGAAACACGGAAGGAGACAATACCGGAAGGAACC
CGCGCTATGACGGCAATAAAAAGACAGAATAAAACGCACGGTGTTGGGTCGTTTGTTCATAAACGCGGGG
TTCGGTCCCAGGGCTGGCACTCTGTCGATACCCCACCGAGACCCCATTGGGGCCAATACGCCCGCGTTTC
TTCCTTTTCCCCACCCCACCCCCCAAGTTCGGGTGAAGGCCCAGGGCTCGCAGCCAACGTCGGGGCGGCA
GGCCCTGCCATAGCCTCAGGTTACTCATATATACTTTAGATTGATTTAAAACTTCATTTTTAATTTAAAA
GGATCTAGGTGAAGATCCTTTTTGATAATCTCATGACCAAAATCCCTTAACGTGAGTTTTCGTTCCACTG
AGCGTCAGACCCCGTAGAAAAGATCAAAGGATCTTCTTGAGATCCTTTTTTTCTGCGCGTAATCTGCTGC
TTGCAAACAAAAAAACCACCGCTACCAGCGGTGGTTTGTTTGCCGGATCAAGAGCTACCAACTCTTTTTC
CGAAGGTAACTGGCTTCAGCAGAGCGCAGATACCAAATACTGTTCTTCTAGTGTAGCCGTAGTTAGGCCA
CCACTTCAAGAACTCTGTAGCACCGCCTACATACCTCGCTCTGCTAATCCTGTTACCAGTGGCTGCTGCC
AGTGGCGATAAGTCGTGTCTTACCGGGTTGGACTCAAGACGATAGTTACCGGATAAGGCGCAGCGGTCGG
GCTGAACGGGGGGTTCGTGCACACAGCCCAGCTTGGAGCGAACGACCTACACCGAACTGAGATACCTACA
GCGTGAGCTATGAGAAAGCGCCACGCTTCCCGAAGGGAGAAAGGCGGACAGGTATCCGGTAAGCGGCAGG
GTCGGAACAGGAGAGCGCACGAGGGAGCTTCCAGGGGGAAACGCCTGGTATCTTTATAGTCCTGTCGGGT
TTCGCCACCTCTGACTTGAGCGTCGATTTTTGTGATGCTCGTCAGGGGGGCGGAGCCTATGGAAAAACGC
CAGCAACGCGGCCTTTTTACGGTTCCTGGCCTTTTGCTGGCCTTTTGCTCACATGTTCTTTCCTGCGTTA
TCCCCTGATTCTGTGGATAACCGTAT
